>Addgene plasmid #116053 | PB-PGK-tvD-Cit-tevs-DHFR | addgene full sequence | sequence record 225391 | Addgene NGS Result
ACTCTTCCTTTTTCAATATTATTGAAGCATTTATCAGGGTTATTGTCTCATGAGCGGATACATATTTGAA
TGTATTTAGAAAAATAAACAAATAGGGGTTCCGCGCACATTTCCCCGAAAAGTGCCACCTAAATTGTAAG
CGTTAATATTTTGTTAAAATTCGCGTTAAATTTTTGTTAAATCAGCTCATTTTTTAACCAATAGGCCGAA
ATCGGCAAAATCCCTTATAAATCAAAAGAATAGACCGAGATAGGGT
[37 nt withheld, positions 257-293]
AAAGAACGTGGACTCCAACGTCAAAGG
[49 nt withheld, positions 321-369]
T
[91 nt withheld, positions 371-461]
G
[124 nt withheld, positions 463-586]
CCCATTCGCCATTCAGGCTGCGCAACTGTTGGGAAGGGCGATCGGTGCGGGCCTCTTCGCTATTACGCCA
GCTGGCGAAAGGGGGATGTGCTGCAAGGCGATTAAGTTGGGTAACGCCAGGGTTTTCCCAGTCACGACGT
TGTAAAACGACGGCCAGTGAGCGCGCCTCGTTCATTCACGTTTTTGAACCCGTGGAGGACGGGCAGACTC
GCGGTGCAAATGTGTTTTACAGCGTGATGGAGCAGATGAAGATGCTCGACACGCTGCAGAACACGCAGCT
AGATTAACCCTAGAAAGATAATCATATTGTGACGTACGTTAAAGATAATCATGTGTAAAATTGACGCATG
TGTTTTATCGGTCTGTATATCGAGGTTTATTTATTAATTTGAATAGATATTAAGTTTTATTATATTTACA
CTTACATACTAATAATAAATTCAACAAACAATTTATTTATGTTTATTTATTTATTAAAAAAAACAAAAAC
TCAAAATTTCTTCTATAAAGTAACAAAACTTTTATGAGGGACAGCCCCCCCCCAAAGCCCCCAGGGATGT
AATTACGTCCCTCCCCCGCTAGGGGGCAGCAGCGAGCCGCCCGGGGCTCCGCTCCGGTCCGGCGCTCCCC
CCGCATCCCCGAGCCGGCAGCGTGCGGGGACAGCCCGGGCACGGGGAAGGTGGCACGGGATCGCTTTCCT
CTGAACGCTTCTCGCTGCTCTTTGAGCCTGCAGACACCTGGGGGGATACGGGGAAAAGGCCTCCACGGCC
ACTAGTAGGCGTTTTGCGCTGCTTCGCGATGTACGGGCCAGATATACGCGTTCTACCGGGTAGGGGAGGC
GCTTTTCCCAAGGCAGTCTGGAGCATGCGCTTTAGCAGCCCCGCTGGGCACTTGGCGCTACACAAGTGGC
CTCTGGCCTCGCACACATTCCACATCCACCGGTAGGCGCCAACCGGCTCCGTTCTTTGGTGGCCCCTTCG
CGCCACCTTCTACTCCTCCCCTAGTCAGGAAGTTCCCCCCCGCCCCGCAGCTCGCGTCGTGCAGGACGTG
ACAAATGGAAGTAGCACGTCTCATTAGTCTCGTGCAGATGGACAGCACCGCTGAGCAATGGAAGCGGGTA
GGCCTTTGGGGCAGCGGCCAATAGCAGCTTTGCTCCTTCGCTTTCTGGGCTCAGAGGCTGGGAAGGGGTG
GGTCCGGGGGCGGGCTCAGGGGCGGGCTCAGGGGCGGGGCGGGCGCCCGAAGGTCCTCCGGAGGCCCGGC
ATTCTGCACGCTTCAAAAGCGCACGTCTGCCGCGCTGTTCTCCTCTTCCTCATCTCCGGGCCTTTCGACC
TGCAGCCCAAGCTTCGCCACCATGGGATCCGGAGGTAGTGAGACGGTTAGATTCCAGTACCACAAATCTG
GAGCCTGGAAACTTCCGGTGAGTCTGGTAAAGGGCGGTACCTCCGTGAGCAAGGGCGAGGAGCTGTTCAC
CGGGGTGGTGCCCATCCTGGTCGAGCTGGACGGCGACGTAAACGGCCACAAGTTCAGCGTGTCCGGCGAG
GGCGAGGGCGATGCCACCTACGGCAAGCTGACCCTGAAGTTCATCTGCACCACCGGCAAGCTGCCCGTGC
CCTGGCCCACCCTCGTGACCACCTTCGGCTACGGCCTGATGTGCTTCGCCCGCTACCCCGACCACATGAA
GCAGCACGACTTCTTCAAGTCCGCCATGCCCGAAGGCTACGTCCAGGAGCGCACCATCTTCTTCAAGGAC
GACGGCAACTACAAGACCCGCGCCGAGGTGAAGTTCGAGGGCGACACCCTGGTGAACCGCATCGAGCTGA
AGGGCATCGACTTCAAGGAGGACGGCAACATCCTGGGGCACAAGCTGGAGTACAACTACAACAGCCACAA
CGTCTATATCATGGCCGACAAGCAGAAGAACGGCATCAAGGTGAACTTCAAGATCCGCCACAACATCGAG
GACGGCAGCGTGCAGCTCGCCGACCACTACCAGCAGAACACCCCCATCGGCGACGGCCCCGTGCTGCTGC
CCGACAACCACTACCTGAGCTACCAGTCCGCCCTGAGCAAAGACCCCAACGAGAAGCGCGATCACATGGT
CCTGCTGGAGTTCGTGACCGCCGCCGGGATCACTCTCGGCATGGACGAGCTGTACAAGGGTGGGTCCGGT
CTCGAGAACTTGTACTTCCAGAGTGGGAGCGGATCGATATCACTGATCGCTGCACTCGCGGTTGATTATG
TAATAGGCATGGAAAACGCGATGCCCTGGAACCTGCCAGCAGACCTCGCATGGTTTAAGCGGAACACTCT
GAATAAGCCAGTCATTATGGGCCGACATACGTGGGAAAGCATTGGACGCCCACTGCCAGGAAGGAAGAAT
ATAATCCTGTCATCACAGCCGTCCACGGACGATAGAGTCACTTGGGTAAAATCCGTTGACGAAGCCATAG
CTGCCTGTGGTGATGTGCCTGAGATAATGGTAATAGGAGGAGGGCGGGTAATCGAACAATTTCTGCCTAA
AGCCCAGAAGCTGTACCTTACCCATATTGACGCGGAAGTAGAGGGCGACACACATTTCCCAGATTATGAG
CCAGATGATTGGGAGAGCGTTTTCTCCGAATTTCATGATGCAGACGCCCAGAATAGCCACAGCTACTGCT
TTGAAATATTGGAGCGCCGATGAAGCTAGCGAATTCGAATTTAAATCGGCCTCGACTGTGCCTTCTAGTT
GCCAGCCATCTGTTGTTTGCCCCTCCCCCGTGCCTTCCTTGACCCTGGAAGGTGCCACTCCCACTGTCCT
TTCCTAATAAAATGAGGAAATTGCATCGCATTGTCTGAGTAGGTGTCATTCTATTCTGGGGGGTGGGGTG
GGGCAGGACAGCAAGGGGGAGGATTGGGAAGACAATAGCAGGCATGCTGGGGACGCGGCCGCAATTTAAC
GCGAATTAATTCTGTGGAATGTGTGTCAGTTAGGGTGTGGAAAGTCCCCAGGCTCCCCAGCAGGCAGAAG
TATGCAAAGCATGCATCTCAATTAGTCAGCAACCAGGTGTGGAAAGTCCCCAGGCTCCCCAGCAGGCAGA
AGTATGCAAAGCATGCATCTCAATTAGTCAGCAACCATAGTCCCGCCCCTAACTCCGCCCATCCCGCCCC
TAACTCCGCCCAGTTCCGCCCATTCTCCGCCCCATGGCTGACTAATTTTTTTTATTTATGCAGAGGCCGA
GGCCGCCTCTGCCTCTGAGCTATTCCAGAAGTAGTGAGGAGGCTTTTTTGGAGGCCTAGGCTTTTGCAAA
AAGCTCCCGGGAGCTTGTATATCCATTTTCGGATCTGATCAAGAGACAGGATGAGGATCGTTTCGCATGA
TTGAACAAGATGGATTGCACGCAGGTTCTCCGGCCGCTTGGGTGGAGAGGCTATTCGGCTATGACTGGGC
ACAACAGACAATCGGCTGCTCTGATGCCGCCGTGTTCCGGCTGTCAGCGCAGGGGCGCCCGGTTCTTTTT
GTCAAGACCGACCTGTCCGGTGCCCTGAATGAACTGCAGGACGAGGCAGCGCGGCTATCGTGGCTGGCCA
CGACGGGCGTTCCTTGCGCAGCTGTGCTCGACGTTGTCACTGAAGCGGGAAGGGACTGGCTGCTATTGGG
CGAAGTGCCGGGGCAGGATCTCCTGTCATCTCACCTTGCTCCTGCCGAGAAAGTATCCATCATGGCTGAT
GCAATGCGGCGGCTGCATACGCTTGATCCGGCTACCTGCCCATTCGACCACCAAGCGAAACATCGCATCG
AGCGAGCACGTACTCGGATGGAAGCCGGTCTTGTCGATCAGGATGATCTGGACGAAGAGCATCAGGGGCT
CGCGCCAGCCGAACTGTTCGCCAGGCTCAAGGCGCGCATGCCCGACGGCGAGGATCTCGTCGTGACCCAT
GGCGATGCCTGCTTGCCGAATATCATGGTGGAAAATGGCCGCTTTTCTGGATTCATCGACTGTGGCCGGC
TGGGTGTGGCGGACCGCTATCAGGACATAGCGTTGGCTACCCGTGATATTGCTGAAGAGCTTGGCGGCGA
ATGGGCTGACCGCTTCCTCGTGCTTTACGGTATCGCCGCTCCCGATTCGCAGCGCATCGCCTTCTATCGC
CTTCTTGACGAGTTCTTCTGAGTCGACAATCAACCTCTGGATTACAAAATTTGTGAAAGATTGACTGGTA
TTCTTAACTATGTTGCTCCTTTTACGCTATGTGGATACGCTGCTTTAATGCCTTTGTATCATGCGTTAAC
TAAACTTGTTTATTGCAGCTTATAATGGTTACAAATAAAGCAATAGCATCACAAATTTCACAAATAAAGC
ATTTTTTTCACTGCATTCTAGTTGTGGTTTGTCCAAACTCATCAATGTATCTTATCATGTCTGGAATTGA
CTCAAATGATGTCAATTAGTCTATCAGAAGCTCATCTGGTCTCCCTTCCGGGGGACAAGACATCCCTGTT
TAATATTTAAACAGCAGTGTTCCCAAACTGGGTTCTTATATCCCTTGCTCTGGTCAACCAGGTTGCAGGG
TTTCCTGTCCTCACAGGAACGAAGTCCCTAAAGAAACAGTGGCAGCCAGGTTTAGCCCCGGAATTGACTG
GATTCCTTTTTTAGGGCCCATTGGTATGGCTTTTTCCCCGTATCCCCCCAGGTGTCTGCAGGCTCAAAGA
GCAGCGAGAAGCGTTCAGAGGAAAGCGATCCCGTGCCACCTTCCCCGTGCCCGGGCTGTCCCCGCACGCT
GCCGGCTCGGGGATGCGGGGGGAGCGCCGGACCGGAGCGGAGCCCCGGGCGGCTCGCTGCTGCCCCCTAG
CGGGGGAGGGACGTAATTACATCCCTGGGGGCTTTGGGGGGGGGCTGTCCCTGATATCTATAACAAGAAA
ATATATATATAATAAGTTATCACGTAAGTAGAACATGAAATAACAATATAATTATCGTATGAGTTAAATC
TTAAAAGTCACGTAAAAGATAATCATGCGTCATTTTGACTCACGCGGTCGTTATAGTTCAAAATCAGTGA
CACTTACCGCATTGACAAGCACGCCTCACGGGAGCTCCAAGCGGCGACTGAGATGTCCTAAATGCACAGC
GACGGATTCGCGCTATTTAGAAAGAGAGAGCAATATTTCAAGAATGCATGCGTCAATTTTACGCAGACTA
TCTTTCTAGGGTTAATCTAGCTGCATCAGGATCATATCGTCGGGTCTTTTTTCCGGCTCAGTCATCGCCC
AAGCTGGCGCTATCTGGGCATCGGGGAGGAAGAAGCCCGTGCCTTTTCCCGCGAGGTTGAAGCGGCATGG
AAAGAGTTTGCCGAGGATGACTGCTGCTGCATTGACGTTGAGCGAAAACGCACGTTTACCATGATGATTC
GGGAAGGTGTGGCCATGCACGCCTTTAACGGTGAACTGTTCGTTCAGGCCACCTGGGATACCAGTTCGTC
GCGGCTTTTCCGGACACAGTTCCGGATGGTCAGCCCGAAGCGCATCAGCAACCCGAACAATACCGGCGAC
AGCCGGAACTGCCGTGCCGGTGTGCAGATTAATGACAGCGGTGCGGCGCTGGGATATTACGTCAGCGAGG
ACGGGTATCCTGGCTGGATGCCGCAGAAATGGACATGGATACCCCGTGAGTTACCCGGCGGGCGCGCTTG
GCGTAATCATGGTCATAGCTGTTTCCTGTGTGAAATTGTTATCCGCTCACAATTCCACACAACATACGAG
CCGGAAGCATAAAGTGTAAAGCCTGGGGTGCCTAATGAGTGAGCTAACTCACATTAATTGCGTTGCGCTC
ACTGCCCGCTTTCCAGTCGGGAAACCTGTCGTGCCAGCTGCATTAATGAATCGGCCAACGCGCGGGGAGA
GGCGGTTTGCGTATTGGGCGCTCTTCCGCTTCCTCGCTCACTGACTCGCTGCGCTCGGTCGTTCGGCTGC
GGCGAGCGGTATCAGCTCACTCAAAGGCGGTAATACGGTTATCCACAGAATCAGGGGATAACGCAGGAAA
GAACATGTGAGCAAAAGGCCAGCAAAAGGCCAGGAACCGTAAAAAGGCCGCGTTGCTGGCGTTTTTCCAT
AGGCTCCGCCCCCCTGACGAGCATCACAAAAATCGACGCTCAAGTCAGAGGTGGCGAAACCCGACAGGAC
TATAAAGATACCAGGCGTTTCCCCCTGGAAGCTCCCTCGTGCGCTCTCCTGTTCCGACCCTGCCGCTTAC
CGGATACCTGTCCGCCTTTCTCCCTTCGGGAAGCGTGGCGCTTTCTCATAGCTCACGCTGTAGGTATCTC
AGTTCGGTGTAGGTCGTTCGCTCCAAGCTGGGCTGTGTGCACGAACCCCCCGTTCAGCCCGACCGCTGCG
CCTTATCCGGTAACTATCGTCTTGAGTCCAACCCGGTAAGACACGACTTATCGCCACTGGCAGCAGCCAC
TGGTAACAGGATTAGCAGAGCGAGGTATGTAGGCGGTGCTACAGAGTTCTTGAAGTGGTGGCCTAACTAC
GGCTACACTAGAAGAACAGTATTTGGTATCTGCGCTCTGCTGAAGCCAGTTACCTTCGGAAAAAGAGTTG
GTAGCTCTTGATCCGGCAAACAAACCACCGCTGGTAGCGGTGGTTTTTTTGTTTGCAAGCAGCAGATTAC
GCGCAGAAAAAAAGGATCTCAAGAAGATCCTTTGATCTTTTCTACGGGGTCTGACGCTCAGTGGAACGAA
AACTCACGTTAAGGGATTTTGGTCATGAGATTATCAAAAAGGATCTTCACCTAGATCCTTTTAAATTAAA
AATGAAGTTTTAAATCAATCTAAAGTATATATGAGTAAACTTGGTCTGACAGTTACCAATGCTTAATCAG
TGAGGCACCTATCTCAGCGATCTGTCTATTTCGTTCATCCATAGTTGCCTGACTCCCCGTCGTGTAGATA
ACTACGATACGGGAGGGCTTACCATCTGGCCCCAGTGCTGCAATGATACCGCGAGACCCACGCTCACCGG
CTCCAGATTTATCAGCAATAAACCAGCCAGCCGGAAGGGCCGAGCGCAGAAGTGGTCCTGCAACTTTATC
CGCCTCCATCCAGTCTATTAATTGTTGCCGGGAAGCTAGAGTAAGTAGTTCGCCAGTTAATAGTTTGCGC
AACGTTGTTGCCATTGCTACAGGCATCGTGGTGTCACGCTCGTCGTTTGGTATGGCTTCATTCAGCTCCG
GTTCCCAACGATCAAGGCGAGTTACATGATCCCCCATGTTGTGCAAAAAAGCGGTTAGCTCCTTCGGTCC
TCCGATCGTTGTCAGAAGTAAGTTGGCCGCAGTGTTATCACTCATGGTTATGGCAGCACTGCATAATTCT
CTTACTGTCATGCCATCCGTAAGATGCTTTTCTGTGACTGGTGAGTACTCAACCAAGTCATTCTGAGAAT
AGTGTATGCGGCGACCGAGTTGCTCTTGCCCGGCGTCAATACGGGATAATACCGCGCCACATAGCAGAAC
TTTAAAAGTGCTCATCATTGGAAAACGTTCTTCGGGGCGAAAACTCTCAAGGATCTTACCGCTGTTGAGA
TCCAGTTCGATGTAACCCACTCGTGCACCCAACTGATCTTCAGCATCTTTTACTTTCACCAGCGTTTCTG
GGTGAGCAAAAACAGGAAGGCAAAATGCCGCAAAAAAGGGAATAAGGGCGACACGGAAATGTTGAATACT
CAT
Features (pLannotate 1.2.2; 20 found; start..end, strand, type, name):
      1..105     -  promoter       AmpR promoter: bla
    158..586     -  rep_origin     f1 ori (sequence partly withheld): f1 bacteriophage origin of replication; arrow indicates direction of (+) strand synthesis
    591..746     -  CDS            lacZα (fragment): LacZα fragment of β-galactosidase; lacZ fragment
    748..867     +  CDS            B (fragment): PORTL_LAMBD - Experimental evidence at protein level: Swiss-Prot protein existence level 1. Forms the portal vertex of the capsid (PubMed:6228056, PubMed:6232391). This portal plays critical roles in head assembly, genome packaging, neck/tail attachment, and genome ejection (Probable). The portal protein multimerizes as a single ring-shaped homododecamer arranged around a central channel (PubMed:6232391). Binds to the terminase subunits to form the packaging machine (PubMed:7799432). From Escherichia phage lambda (Bacteriophage lambda).
   1414..1913    +  promoter       PGK promoter: mouse phosphoglycerate kinase 1 promoter
   2031..2744    +  CDS            Citrine: Citrine is a basic (constitutively fluorescent) yellow fluorescent protein published in 2001, derived from Aequorea victoria. It has moderate acid sensitivity.
   2793..3266    +  CDS            folA: DYR_ECOLI - Also known as tmrA. Experimental evidence at protein level: Swiss-Prot protein existence level 1. Key enzyme in folate metabolism. Catalyzes an essential reaction for de novo glycine and purine synthesis, and for DNA precursor synthesis. From Escherichia coli (strain K12).
   3302..3509    +  polyA_signal   bGH poly(A) signal: bovine growth hormone polyadenylation signal
   3547..3876    +  promoter       SV40 promoter: SV40 enhancer and early promoter
   3943..4734    +  CDS            neo: KKA2_KLEPN - Also known as kan, nptII. Experimental evidence at protein level: Swiss-Prot protein existence level 1. Resistance to kanamycin, neomycin, paromomycin, ribostamycin, butirosin and gentamicin B. From Klebsiella pneumoniae.
   4744..4850    +  misc_feature   WPRE (fragment): woodchuck hepatitis virus posttranscriptional regulatory element
   4859..4980    +  polyA_signal   SV40 poly(A) signal: SV40 polyadenylation signal
   4998..5090    +  ncRNA          G-CSF SLDE: Accession: RF00183 - G-CSF factor stem-loop destabilising element (SLDE)
   5787..6254    +  CDS            B (fragment): PORTL_LAMBD - Experimental evidence at protein level: Swiss-Prot protein existence level 1. Forms the portal vertex of the capsid (PubMed:6228056, PubMed:6232391). This portal plays critical roles in head assembly, genome packaging, neck/tail attachment, and genome ejection (Probable). The portal protein multimerizes as a single ring-shaped homododecamer arranged around a central channel (PubMed:6232391). Binds to the terminase subunits to form the packaging machine (PubMed:7799432). From Escherichia phage lambda (Bacteriophage lambda).
   6292..6308    -  protein_bind   lac operator: The lac repressor binds to the lac operator to inhibit transcription in E. coli. This inhibition can be relieved by adding lactose or isopropyl-β-D-thiogalactopyranoside (IPTG). lac repressor encoded by lacI
   6316..6346    -  promoter       lac promoter: promoter for the E. coli lac operon
   6361..6382    -  protein_bind   CAP binding site: CAP binding activates transcription in the presence of cAMP. E. coli catabolite activator protein
   6395..6487    -  CDS            lacI (fragment): lac repressor; lacI; The lac repressor binds to the lac operator to inhibit transcription in E. coli. This inhibition can be relieved by adding lactose or isopropyl-β-D-thiogalactopyranoside (IPTG).
   6670..7258    -  rep_origin     ori: high-copy-number ColE1/pMB1/pBR322/pUC origin of replication
   7429..8289    -  CDS            AmpR: β-lactamase; bla; confers resistance to ampicillin, carbenicillin, and related antibiotics
