[The description below was written by a language model from this plasmid's Addgene catalogue record and pLannotate feature annotations shown in this document.]
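Description:
PB-PGK-tvD-Cit-tevs-DHFR is a mammalian expression plasmid of about 8.3 kb, built on the PB-PGK backbone and deposited as a reporter for measuring protease activity. It is maintained in E. coli as a high-copy plasmid through a ColE1/pUC-type origin and selected with ampicillin via the β-lactamase gene. An f1 origin and remnants of a lacZα/lac promoter cloning region are also present. The "PB" prefix suggests a piggyBac transposon vector, but no transposon terminal repeats are annotated in the feature table, so the record does not confirm this. The short hits to a phage lambda portal protein flanking the mammalian cassettes are probably stuffer or backbone sequence with no functional role.

The payload is a synthetic fusion gene, assembled by Gibson cloning, driven by the mouse PGK promoter and terminated by a bGH polyadenylation signal. The annotated coding parts are the yellow fluorescent protein Citrine followed by E. coli dihydrofolate reductase (folA). The short gap between them plausibly holds the "tevs" element, which by its name is likely a TEV protease cleavage site. The sequence upstream of Citrine plausibly holds "tvD", which the record does not define. E. coli DHFR variants are commonly used as destabilising domains, so a likely design is that proteolytic cleavage changes Citrine stability and therefore fluorescence, though the record does not spell out this logic. A second cassette uses the SV40 enhancer/early promoter to express neo, followed by a WPRE fragment and an SV40 poly(A) signal, which allows G418 selection of transfected mammalian cells. The construct is suited to monitoring engineered protease activity in living cells by fluorescence.
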