Addgene plasmid #116053: PB-PGK-tvD-Cit-tevs-DHFR
Purpose: Reporter plasmid for measuring protease activity
Depositing lab: Michael Elowitz. Depositing organization: California Institute of Technology. Publication: Programmable protein circuits in living cells. Gao XJ, Chong LS, Kim MS, Elowitz MB. Science. 2018 Sep 21;361(6408):1252-1258. doi: 10.1126/science.aat5062. PubMed 30237357.
Backbone
  Vector backbone: PB-PGK
  Vector type: Mammalian Expression
Growth in bacteria
  Bacterial resistance: Ampicillin, 100 μg/mL
  Growth temperature: 37°C
  Growth strain: DH5alpha
  Copy number: High Copy
Gene/Insert
  Gene/Insert name: tvD-Cit-tevs-DHFR
  Species: Synthetic
  Cloning method: Gibson Cloning
Terms and licenses: Academic/Nonprofit Terms; Industry Terms: Not Available to Industry
How to cite: PB-PGK-tvD-Cit-tevs-DHFR was a gift from Michael Elowitz (Addgene plasmid # 116053 ; http://n2t.net/addgene:116053 ; RRID:Addgene_116053)
